>Addgene plasmid #58061 | tdTurboRFP-Lysosomes-20 | addgene full sequence | sequence record 260713 | Addgene NGS Result
CTGGCCTTTTGCTCACATGTTCTTTCCTGCGTTATCCCCTGATTCTGTGGATAACCGTATTACCGCCATG
CATTAGTTATTAATAGTAATCAATTACGGGGTCATTAGTTCATAGCCCATATATGGAGTTCCGCGTTACA
TAACTTACGGTAAATGGCCCGCCTGGCTGACCGCCCAACGACCCCCGCCCATTGACGTCAATAATGACGT
ATGTTCCCATAGTAACGCCAATAGGGACTTTCCATTGACGTCAATGGGTGGAGTATTTACGGTAAACTGC
CCACTTGGCAGTACATCAAGTGTATCATATGCCAAGTACGCCCCCTATTGACGTCAATGACGGTAAATGG
CCCGCCTGGCATTATGCCCAGTACATGACCTTATGGGACTTTCCTACTTGGCAGTACATCTACGTATTAG
TCATCGCTATTACCATGGTGATGCGGTTTTGGCAGTACATCAATGGGCGTGGATAGCGGTTTGACTCACG
GGGATTTCCAAGTCTCCACCCCATTGACGTCAATGGGAGTTTGTTTTGGCACCAAAATCAACGGGACTTT
CCAAAATGTCGTAACAACTCCGCCCCATTGACGCAAATGGGCGGTAGGCGTGTACGGTGGGAGGTCTATA
TAAGCAGAGCTGGTTTAGTGAACCGTCAGATCCGCTAGCGCTACCGGACTCAGATCTCGAGCGCCACCAT
GGCGGCCCCGGGCGCCCGGCGTCCGCTGCTCCTGTTGCTGCTGGCAGGCCTTGCACACAGCGCCCCAGCA
CTGTTCGAGGTGAAAGACAACAACGGCACAGCGTGTATAATGGCCAGCTTCTCTGCCTCCTTTCTGACCA
CCTATGAGGCTGGACATGTTTCTAAGGTCTCGAATATGACCCTGCCAGCCTCTGCAGAAGTCCTGAAGAA
TAGCAGCTCTTGTGGTGAAAAGAATGCTTCTGAGCCCACCCTCGCAATCACCTTTGGAGAAGGATATTTA
CTGAAACTCACCTTCACAAAAAACACAACACGTTACAGTGTCCAGCACATGTATTTCACATATAACCTGT
CAGACACACAATTCTTTCCCAATGCCAGCTCCAAAGGGCCCGACACTGTGGATTCCACAACTGACATCAA
GGCAGACATCAACAAAACATACCGATGTGTCAGCGACATCAGGGTCTACATGAAGAATGTGACCATTGTG
CTCTGGGACGCTACTATCCAGGCCTACCTGCCGAGTAGCAACTTCAGCAAGGAAGAGACACGCTGCCCAC
AGGATCAACCTTCCCCAACTACTGGGCCACCCAGCCCCTCACCACCACTTGTGCCCACAAACCCCAGTGT
GTCCAAGTACAATGTGACTGGTGACAATGGAACCTGCCTGCTGGCCTCTATGGCACTGCAACTCAACATC
ACCTACATGAAGAAGGACAACACGACTGTGACCAGAGCATTCAACATCAACCCAAGTGACAAATATAGTG
GGACTTGCGGTGCCCAGTTGGTGACCCTGAAGGTGGGGAACAAGAGCAGAGTCCTGGAGCTGCAGTTTGG
GATGAATGCCACTTCTAGCCTGTTTTTCCTGCAAGGAGTTCAGTTGAACATGACTCTTCCTGATGCCATA
GAGCCCACGTTCAGCACCTCCAACTATTCCCTGAAAGCTCTTCAGGCCAGTGTCGGCAACTCATACAAGT
GCAACAGTGAGGAGCACATCTTTGTCAGCAAGGCGCTCGCCCTCAATGTCTTCAGCGTGCAAGTCCAGGC
TTTCAGGGTAGAAAGTGACAGGTTTGGGTCTGTGGAAGAGTGTGTACAGGACGGTAACAACATGCTGATC
CCCATTGCTGTGGGCGGGGCCCTGGCAGGGCTGGTCCTCATCGTCCTCATCGCCTACCTCATCGGCAGGA
AGAGGAGTCACGCGGGCTATCAGACCATCTCGGAATTCGGCTCCACCGGCTCCACCGGCTCCACCGGCGC
GGATCCACCGGTCGCCACCATGAGCGAGCTGATCAAGGAGAACATGCACATGAAGCTGTACATGGAGGGC
ACCGTGAACAACCACCACTTCAAGTGCACATCCGAGGGCGAAGGCAAGCCCTACGAGGGCACCCAGACCA
TGAAGATCAAGGTGGTCGAGGGCGGCCCTCTCCCCTTCGCCTTCGACATCCTGGCTACCAGCTTCATGTA
CGGCAGCAAAGCCTTCATCAACCACACCCAGGGCATCCCCGACTTCTTTAAGCAGTCCTTCCCTGAGGGC
TTCACATGGGAGAGAATCACCACATACGAAGACGGGGGCGTGCTGACCGCTACCCAGGACACCAGCTTCC
AGAACGGCTGCATCATCTACAACGTCAAGATCAACGGGGTGAACTTCCCATCCAACGGCCCTGTGATGCA
GAAGAAAACACGCGGCTGGGAGGCCAACACCGAGATGCTGTACCCCGCTGACGGCGGCCTGAGAGGCCAC
AGCCAGATGGCCCTGAAGCTCGTGGGCGGGGGCTACCTGCACTGCTCCTTCAAGACCACATACAGATCCA
AGAAACCCGCTAAGAACCTCAAGATGCCCGGCTTCCACTTCGTGGACCACAGACTGGAAAGAATCAAGGA
GGCCGACAAAGAGACCTACGTCGAGCAGCACGAGATGGCTGTGGCCAAGTACTGCGACCTCCCTAGCAAA
CTGGGGCACAGAGGGCATGGCACCGGCAGCACCGGCAGCGGCAGCTCCGGTACCGCCTCCTCCGAGGACA
ACAACATGGCCATGAGCGAGCTGATCAAGGAGAACATGCACATGAAGCTGTACATGGAGGGCACCGTGAA
CAACCACCACTTCAAGTGCACATCCGAGGGCGAAGGCAAGCCCTACGAGGGCACCCAGACCATGAAGATC
AAGGTGGTCGAGGGCGGCCCTCTCCCCTTCGCCTTCGACATCCTGGCTACCAGCTTCATGTACGGCAGCA
AAGCCTTCATCAACCACACCCAGGGCATCCCCGACTTCTTTAAGCAGTCCTTCCCTGAGGGCTTCACATG
GGAGAGAATCACCACATACGAAGACGGGGGCGTGCTGACCGCTACCCAGGACACCAGCTTCCAGAACGGC
TGCATCATCTACAACGTCAAGATCAACGGGGTGAACTTCCCATCCAACGGCCCTGTGATGCAGAAGAAAA
CACGCGGCTGGGAGGCCAACACCGAGATGCTGTACCCCGCTGACGGCGGCCTGAGAGGCCACAGCCAGAT
GGCCCTGAAGCTCGTGGGCGGGGGCTACCTGCACTGCTCCTTCAAGACCACATACAGATCCAAGAAACCC
GCTAAGAACCTCAAGATGCCCGGCTTCCACTTCGTGGACCACAGACTGGAAAGAATCAAGGAGGCCGACA
AAGAGACCTACGTCGAGCAGCACGAGATGGCTGTGGCCAAGTACTGCGACCTCCCTAGCAAACTGGGGCA
CAGAGATGAATCCGGACTCAGATCTTGAGCGGCCGCGACTCTAGATCATAATCAGCCATACCACATTTGT
AGAGGTTTTACTTGCTTTAAAAAACCTCCCACACCTCCCCCTGAACCTGAAACATAAAATGAATGCAATT
GTTGTTGTTAACTTGTTTATTGCAGCTTATAATGGTTACAAATAAAGCAATAGCATCACAAATTTCACAA
ATAAAGCATTTTTTTCACTGCATTCTAGTTGTGGTTTGTCCAAACTCATCAATGTATCTTAAGGCGTAAA
TTGTAAGCGTTAATATTTTGTTAAAATTCGCGTTAAATTTTTGTTAAATCAGCTCATTTTTTAACCAATA
GGCCGAAATCGGCAAAATCCCTTATAAATCAAAAGAATAGACCGAGATAGGGT
[37 nt withheld, positions 3834-3870]
AAAGAACGTGGACTCCAACGTCAAAGG
[49 nt withheld, positions 3898-3946]
T
[91 nt withheld, positions 3948-4038]
G
[124 nt withheld, positions 4040-4163]
CAGGTGGCACTTTTCGGGGAAATGTGCGCGGAACCCCTATTTGTTTATTTTTCTAAATACATTCAAATAT
GTATCCGCTCATGAGACAATAACCCTGATAAATGCTTCAATAATATTGAAAAAGGAAGAGTCCTGAGGCG
GAAAGAACCAGCTGTGGAATGTGTGTCAGTTAGGGTGTGGAAAGTCCCCAGGCTCCCCAGCAGGCAGAAG
TATGCAAAGCATGCATCTCAATTAGTCAGCAACCAGGTGTGGAAAGTCCCCAGGCTCCCCAGCAGGCAGA
AGTATGCAAAGCATGCATCTCAATTAGTCAGCAACCATAGTCCCGCCCCTAACTCCGCCCATCCCGCCCC
TAACTCCGCCCAGTTCCGCCCATTCTCCGCCCCATGGCTGACTAATTTTTTTTATTTATGCAGAGGCCGA
GGCCGCCTCGGCCTCTGAGCTATTCCAGAAGTAGTGAGGAGGCTTTTTTGGAGGCCTAGGCTTTTGCAAA
GATCGATCAAGAGACAGGATGAGGATCGTTTCGCATGATTGAACAAGATGGATTGCACGCAGGTTCTCCG
GCCGCTTGGGTGGAGAGGCTATTCGGCTATGACTGGGCACAACAGACAATCGGCTGCTCTGATGCCGCCG
TGTTCCGGCTGTCAGCGCAGGGGCGCCCGGTTCTTTTTGTCAAGACCGACCTGTCCGGTGCCCTGAATGA
ACTGCAAGACGAGGCAGCGCGGCTATCGTGGCTGGCCACGACGGGCGTTCCTTGCGCAGCTGTGCTCGAC
GTTGTCACTGAAGCGGGAAGGGACTGGCTGCTATTGGGCGAAGTGCCGGGGCAGGATCTCCTGTCATCTC
ACCTTGCTCCTGCCGAGAAAGTATCCATCATGGCTGATGCAATGCGGCGGCTGCATACGCTTGATCCGGC
TACCTGCCCATTCGACCACCAAGCGAAACATCGCATCGAGCGAGCACGTACTCGGATGGAAGCCGGTCTT
GTCGATCAGGATGATCTGGACGAAGAGCATCAGGGGCTCGCGCCAGCCGAACTGTTCGCCAGGCTCAAGG
CGAGCATGCCCGACGGCGAGGATCTCGTCGTGACCCATGGCGATGCCTGCTTGCCGAATATCATGGTGGA
AAATGGCCGCTTTTCTGGATTCATCGACTGTGGCCGGCTGGGTGTGGCGGACCGCTATCAGGACATAGCG
TTGGCTACCCGTGATATTGCTGAAGAGCTTGGCGGCGAATGGGCTGACCGCTTCCTCGTGCTTTACGGTA
TCGCCGCTCCCGATTCGCAGCGCATCGCCTTCTATCGCCTTCTTGACGAGTTCTTCTGAGCGGGACTCTG
GGGTTCGAAATGACCGACCAAGCGACGCCCAACCTGCCATCACGAGATTTCGATTCCACCGCCGCCTTCT
ATGAAAGGTTGGGCTTCGGAATCGTTTTCCGGGACGCCGGCTGGATGATCCTCCAGCGCGGGGATCTCAT
GCTGGAGTTCTTCGCCCACCCTAGGGGGAGGCTAACTGAAACACGGAAGGAGACAATACCGGAAGGAACC
CGCGCTATGACGGCAATAAAAAGACAGAATAAAACGCACGGTGTTGGGTCGTTTGTTCATAAACGCGGGG
TTCGGTCCCAGGGCTGGCACTCTGTCGATACCCCACCGAGACCCCATTGGGGCCAATACGCCCGCGTTTC
TTCCTTTTCCCCACCCCACCCCCCAAGTTCGGGTGAAGGCCCAGGGCTCGCAGCCAACGTCGGGGCGGCA
GGCCCTGCCATAGCCTCAGGTTACTCATATATACTTTAGATTGATTTAAAACTTCATTTTTAATTTAAAA
GGATCTAGGTGAAGATCCTTTTTGATAATCTCATGACCAAAATCCCTTAACGTGAGTTTTCGTTCCACTG
AGCGTCAGACCCCGTAGAAAAGATCAAAGGATCTTCTTGAGATCCTTTTTTTCTGCGCGTAATCTGCTGC
TTGCAAACAAAAAAACCACCGCTACCAGCGGTGGTTTGTTTGCCGGATCAAGAGCTACCAACTCTTTTTC
CGAAGGTAACTGGCTTCAGCAGAGCGCAGATACCAAATACTGTTCTTCTAGTGTAGCCGTAGTTAGGCCA
CCACTTCAAGAACTCTGTAGCACCGCCTACATACCTCGCTCTGCTAATCCTGTTACCAGTGGCTGCTGCC
AGTGGCGATAAGTCGTGTCTTACCGGGTTGGACTCAAGACGATAGTTACCGGATAAGGCGCAGCGGTCGG
GCTGAACGGGGGGTTCGTGCACACAGCCCAGCTTGGAGCGAACGACCTACACCGAACTGAGATACCTACA
GCGTGAGCTATGAGAAAGCGCCACGCTTCCCGAAGGGAGAAAGGCGGACAGGTATCCGGTAAGCGGCAGG
GTCGGAACAGGAGAGCGCACGAGGGAGCTTCCAGGGGGAAACGCCTGGTATCTTTATAGTCCTGTCGGGT
TTCGCCACCTCTGACTTGAGCGTCGATTTTTGTGATGCTCGTCAGGGGGGCGGAGCCTATGGAAAAACGC
CAGCAACGCGGCCTTTTTACGGTTCCTGGCCTTTTG
Features (pLannotate 1.2.2; 18 found; start..end, strand, type, name):
      7..66      +  rep_origin     RSF ori (fragment): Plasmids containing the RSF 1030 origin of replication can be propagated in E. coli cells that contain additional plasmids with compatible origins.
    134..437     +  enhancer       CMV enhancer: human cytomegalovirus immediate early enhancer
    438..641     +  promoter       CMV promoter: human cytomegalovirus (CMV) immediate early promoter
    664..692     +  misc_feature   MCS (fragment): multiple cloning site
    699..1920    +  CDS            LAMP1 (fragment): rat lysosome-associated membrane glycoprotein 1
   1980..2672    +  CDS            TurboRFP: TurboRFP is a basic (constitutively fluorescent) orange fluorescent protein published in 2007, derived from Entacmaea quadricolor. It has low acid sensitivity.
   2673..2744    +  CDS            TDsmURFP (fragment): monomeric tandem dimer of a small ultra-red fluorescent protein derived from a cyanobacterial phycobiliprotein (Rodriguez et al., 2016)
   2742..3434    +  CDS            TurboRFP: TurboRFP is a basic (constitutively fluorescent) orange fluorescent protein published in 2007, derived from Entacmaea quadricolor. It has low acid sensitivity.
   3474..3557    +  CDS            large T antigen (fragment): large T antigen from SV40 (simian virus 40)
   3580..3701    +  polyA_signal   SV40 poly(A) signal: SV40 polyadenylation signal
   3735..4163    -  rep_origin     f1 ori (sequence partly withheld): f1 bacteriophage origin of replication; arrow indicates direction of (+) strand synthesis
   4190..4294    +  promoter       AmpR promoter: bla
   4296..4653    +  promoter       SV40 promoter: SV40 enhancer and early promoter
   4688..5482    +  CDS            NeoR/KanR: aminoglycoside phosphotransferase from Tn5; aph(3')-II (or nptII); confers resistance to neomycin, kanamycin, and G418 (Geneticin®)
   5503..5655    +  CDS            ble (fragment): BLE_KLEPN - Experimental evidence at protein level: Swiss-Prot protein existence level 1. Binding protein with a strong affinity to the bleomycin family of antibiotics. Binds to CL990; an antimitotic-antibiotic compound. From Klebsiella pneumoniae.
   5714..5761    +  polyA_signal   HSV TK poly(A) signal: herpes simplex virus thymidine kinase polyadenylation signal (Cole and Stacy, 1985)
   5852..5868    -  polyA_signal   bGH poly(A) signal (fragment): bovine growth hormone polyadenylation signal
   6090..6678    +  rep_origin     ori: high-copy-number ColE1/pMB1/pBR322/pUC origin of replication
