[The description below was written by a language model from this plasmid's Addgene catalogue record and pLannotate feature annotations shown in this document.]
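Description:
tdTurboRFP-Lysosomes-20 is a mammalian expression plasmid, 6,719 nt in the sequenced record, that labels the lysosomal membrane with a bright orange-red fluorescent fusion protein. It is built on a tdTurboRFP backbone with the layout typical of N1-style fluorescent protein vectors. A high-copy ColE1/pUC-type origin supports propagation in E. coli, and an f1 origin is also present. A single NeoR/KanR (Tn5 aminoglycoside phosphotransferase) cassette is driven by both a bacterial bla-type promoter and the SV40 early promoter and ends in the HSV TK polyadenylation signal. This one gene therefore gives kanamycin resistance in bacteria and G418 selection in transfected mammalian cells.

The payload is the rat LAMP1 coding sequence (lysosome-associated membrane glycoprotein 1), placed downstream of the human CMV immediate-early enhancer and promoter. About 60 nt after LAMP1 come two tandem copies of TurboRFP joined by a short intervening segment, and the unit is terminated by the SV40 poly(A) signal. The gap before the first copy is consistent with the "20" in the name denoting a 20-residue linker, although the record does not say so. The segment between the two copies is annotated as a TDsmURFP fragment, which most likely reflects linker similarity rather than a real second fluorophore. Other small fragment hits (RSF ori, ble, bGH poly(A), large T antigen) look like annotation by-products of backbone sequence. TurboRFP derives from Entacmaea quadricolor, and linking two copies in one chain gives a tandem dimer that behaves as a single tag. With the tag at the C-terminus, LAMP1's N-terminal signal sequence remains free to direct membrane insertion. The recorded excitation and emission maxima are 553 and 576 nm. The construct is suited to imaging lysosome distribution and dynamics in mammalian cells by fluorescence microscopy.
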