Addgene plasmid #58061: tdTurboRFP-Lysosomes-20
Purpose: Localization: Lysosome Membrane, Excitation: 553, Emission: 576
Depositing lab: Michael Davidson.
Backbone
  Vector backbone: tdTurboRFP
  Backbone size w/o insert (bp): 4750
  Vector type: Mammalian Expression
  Selectable markers: Neomycin (select with G418)
Growth in bacteria
  Bacterial resistance: Kanamycin, 50 μg/mL
  Growth temperature: 37°C
  Growth strain: DH5alpha
  Copy number: High Copy
Gene/Insert
  Gene/Insert name: LAMP1 (alt name: NM_012857.2)
  Species: R. norvegicus (rat)
  Promoter: CMV
  Tag / fusion protein: tdTurboRFP
  Cloning method: Unknown
  Sequencing primers: 5′ CMV-F; 3′ SV40pA-R
Terms and licenses: Academic/Nonprofit Terms; Industry Terms
Depositor comments: . Excitation = 553; Emission = 576
How to cite: tdTurboRFP-Lysosomes-20 was a gift from Michael Davidson (Addgene plasmid # 58061 ; http://n2t.net/addgene:58061 ; RRID:Addgene_58061)
