>Addgene plasmid #58061 | tdTurboRFP-Lysosomes-20 | depositor partial sequence | sequence record 89197 | insert sequence
GACGTCAGATCCGCTAGCGCTACCGGACTCAGATCTCGAGCGCCACCATGGCGGCCCCGGGCGCCCGGCG
TCCGCTGCTCCTGTTGCTGCTGGCAGGCCTTGCACACAGCGCCCCAGCACTGTTCGAGGTGAAAGACAAC
AACGGCACAGCGTGTATAATGGCCAGCTTCTCTGCCTCCTTTCTGACCACCTATGAGGCTGGACATGTTT
CTAAGGTCTCGAATATGACCCTGCCAGCCTCTGCAGAAGTCCTGAAGAATAGCAGCTCTTGTGGTGAAAA
GAATGCTTCTGAGCCCACCCTCGCAATCACCTTTGGAGAAGGATATTTACTGAAACTCACCTTCACAAAA
AACACAACACGTTACAGTGTCCAGCACATGTATTTCACATATAACCTGTCAGACACACAATTCTTTCCCA
ATGCCAGCTCCAAAGGGCCCGACACTGTGGATTCCACAACTGACATCAAGGCAGACATCAACAAAACATA
CCGATGTGTCAGCGACATCAGGGTCTACATGAAGAATGTGACCATTGTGCTCTGGGACGCTACTATCCAG
GCCTACCTGCCGAGTAGCAACTTCAGCAAGGAAGAGACACGCTGCCCACAGGATCAACCTTCCCCAACTA
CTGGGCCACCCAGCCCCTCACCACCACTTGTGCCCACAAACCCCAGTGTGTCCAAGTACAATGTGACTGG
TGACAATGGAACCTGCCTGCTGGCCTCTATGGCACTGCAACTCAACATCACCTACATGAAGAAGGACAAC
ACGACTGTGACCAGAGCATTCAACATCAACCCAAGTGACAAATATAGTGGGACTTGCGGTGCCCAGTTGG
TGACCCTGAAGGTGGGGAACAAGAGCAGAGTCCTGGAGCTGCAGTTTGGGATGAATGCCACTTCTAGCCT
GTTTTTCCTGCAAGGAGTTCAGTTGAACATGACTCTTCCTGATGCCATAGAGCCCACGTTCAGCACCTCC
AACTATTCCCTGAAAGCTCTTCAGGCCAGTGTCGGCAACTCATACAAGTGCAACAGTGAGGAGCACATCT
TTGTCAGCAAGGCGCTCGCCCTCAATGTCTTCAGCGTGCAAGTCCAGGCTTTCAGGGTAGAAAGTGACAG
GTTTGGGTCTGTGGAAGAGTGTGTACAGGACGGTAACAACATGCTGATCCCCATTGCTGTGGGCGGGGCC
CTGGCAGGGCTGGTCCTCATCGTCCTCATCGCCTACCTCATCGGCAGGAAGAGGAGTCACGCGGGCTATC
AGACCATCTCGGAATTCGGCTCCACCGGCTCCACCGGCTCCACCGGCGCGGATCCACCGGTCGCCACCAT
GAGCGAGCTGATCAAGGAGAACATGCACATGAAGCTGTACATGGAGGGCACCGTGAACAACCACCACTTC
AAGTGCACATCCGAGGGCGAAGGCAAGCCCTACGAGGGCACCCAGACCATGAAGATCAAGGTGGTCGAGG
GCGGCCCTCTCCCCTTCGCCTTCGACATCCTGGCTACCAGCTTCATGTACGGCAGCAAAGCCTTCATCAA
CCACACCCAGGGCATCCCCGACTTCTTTAAGCAGTCCTTCCCTGAGGGCTTCACATGGGAGAGAATCACC
ACATACGAAGACGGGGGCGTGCTGACCGCTACCCAGGACACCAGCTTCCAGAACGGCTGCATCATCTACA
ACGTCAAGATCAACGGGGTGAACTTCCCATCCAACGGCCCTGTGATGCAGAAGAAAACACGCGGCTGGGA
GGCCAACACCGAGATGCTGTACCCCGCTGACGGCGGCCTGAGAGGCCACAGCCAGATGGCCCTGAAGCTC
GTGGGCGGGGGCTACCTGCACTGCTCCTTCAAGACCACATACAGATCCAAGAAACCCGCTAAGAACCTCA
AGATGCCCGGCTTCCACTTCGTGGACCACAGACTGGAAAGAATCAAGGAGGCCGACAAAGAGACCTACGT
CGAGCAGCACGAGATGGCTGTGGCCAAGTACTGCGACCTCCCTAGCAAACTGGGGCACAGAGGGCATGGC
ACCGGCAGCACCGGCAGCGGCAGCTCCGGTACCGCCTCCTCCGAGGACAACAACATGGCCATGAGCGAGC
TGATCAAGGAGAACATGCACATGAAGCTGTACATGGAGGGCACCGTGAACAACCACCACTTCAAGTGCAC
ATCCGAGGGCGAAGGCAAGCCCTACGAGGGCACCCAGACCATGAAGATCAAGGTGGTCGAGGGCGGCCCT
CTCCCCTTCGCCTTCGACATCCTGGCTACCAGCTTCATGTACGGCAGCAAAGCCTTCATCAACCACACCC
AGGGCATCCCCGACTTCTTTAAGCAGTCCTTCCCTGAGGGCTTCACATGGGAGAGAATCACCACATACGA
AGACGGGGGCGTGCTGACCGCTACCCAGGACACCAGCTTCCAGAACGGCTGCATCATCTACAACGTCAAG
ATCAACGGGGTGAACTTCCCATCCAACGGCCCTGTGATGCAGAAGAAAACACGCGGCTGGGAGGCCAACA
CCGAGATGCTGTACCCCGCTGACGGCGGCCTGAGAGGCCACAGCCAGATGGCCCTGAAGCTCGTGGGCGG
GGGCTACCTGCACTGCTCCTTCAAGACCACATACAGATCCAAGAAACCCGCTAAGAACCTCAAGATGCCC
GGCTTCCACTTCGTGGACCACAGACTGGAAAGAATCAAGGAGGCCGACAAAGAGACCTACGTCGAGCAGC
ACGAGATGGCTGTGGCCAAGTACTGCGACCTCCCTAGCAAACTGGGGCACAGAGATGAATCCGGACTCAG
ATCTTGAGCGGCCGCGACTCTAGATCATAATCAGCCATACCACATT
